>Addgene plasmid #204692 | pcDNA5-FRT/TO-mNeonGreen-BRD4 | addgene full sequence | sequence record 404997 | Addgene NGS Result
GACGGATCGGGAGATCTCCCGATCCCCTATGGTGCACTCTCAGTACAATCTGCTCTGATGCCGCATAGTT
AAGCCAGTATCTGCTCCCTGCTTGTGTGTTGGAGGTCGCTGAGTAGTGCGCGAGCAAAATTTAAGCTACA
ACAAGGCAAGGCTTGACCGACAATTGCATGAAGAATCTGCTTAGGGTTAGGCGTTTTGCGCTGCTTCGCG
ATGTACGGGCCAGATATACGCGTTGACATTGATTATTGACTAGTTATTAATAGTAATCAATTACGGGGTC
ATTAGTTCATAGCCCATATATGGAGTTCCGCGTTACATAACTTACGGTAAATGGCCCGCCTGGCTGACCG
CCCAACGACCCCCGCCCATTGACGTCAATAATGACGTATGTTCCCATAGTAACGCCAATAGGGACTTTCC
ATTGACGTCAATGGGTGGAGTATTTACGGTAAACTGCCCACTTGGCAGTACATCAAGTGTATCATATGCC
AAGTACGCCCCCTATTGACGTCAATGACGGTAAATGGCCCGCCTGGCATTATGCCCAGTACATGACCTTA
TGGGACTTTCCTACTTGGCAGTACATCTACGTATTAGTCATCGCTATTACCATGGTGATGCGGTTTTGGC
AGTACATCAATGGGCGTGGATAGCGGTTTGACTCACGGGGATTTCCAAGTCTCCACCCCATTGACGTCAA
TGGGAGTTTGTTTTGGCACCAAAATCAACGGGACTTTCCAAAATGTCGTAACAACTCCGCCCCATTGACG
CAAATGGGCGGTAGGCGTGTACGGTGGGAGGTCTATATAAGCAGAGCTCTCCCTATCAGTGATAGAGATC
TCCCTATCAGTGATAGAGATCGTCGACGAGCTCGTTTAGTGAACCGTCAGATCGCCTGGAGACGCCATCC
ACGCTGTTTTGACCTCCATAGAAGACACCGGGACCGATCCAGCCTCCGGACTCTAGCGTTTAAACTTAAG
CTTGGTACCGAGCTCGGATCCACTAGTCCAGTGTGGTGGAATTCTGCAGATATCCAGCACAGTGGCGGCC
GATGGGACCGGCTGCCAAGCGCGTGAAACTCGATGGCGTGAGCAAGGGCGAGGAGGATAACATGGCCTCT
CTCCCAGCGACACATGAGTTACACATCTTTGGCTCCATCAACGGTGTGGACTTTGACATGGTGGGTCAGG
GCACCGGCAATCCAAATGATGGTTATGAGGAGTTAAACCTGAAGTCCACCAAGGGTGACCTCCAGTTCTC
CCCCTGGATTCTGGTCCCTCATATCGGGTATGGCTTCCATCAGTACCTGCCCTACCCTGACGGGATGTCG
CCTTTCCAGGCCGCAATGGTAGATGGCTCCGGATACCAAGTCCATCGCACAATGCAGTTTGAAGATGGTG
CCTCCCTTACTGTTAACTACCGCTACACCTACGAGGGAAGCCACATCAAAGGAGAGGCCCAGGTGAAGGG
GACTGGTTTCCCTGCTGACGGTCCTGTGATGACCAACTCGCTGACCGCTGCGGACTGGTGCAGGTCGAAG
AAGACTTACCCCAACGACAAAACCATCATCAGTACCTTTAAGTGGAGTTACACCACTGGAAATGGCAAGC
GCTACCGGAGCACTGCGCGGACCACCTACACCTTTGCCAAGCCAATGGCGGCTAACTATCTGAAGAACCA
GCCGATGTACGTGTTCCGTAAGACGGAACTCAAGCACTCCAAGACCGAACTCAACTTCAAGGAGTGGCAA
AAGGCCTTTACCGATGTGATGGGCATGGACGAGCTGTACAAGGGCGGCTCGTACGTGTACAAGTCTGCGG
AGAGCGGCCCTGGGACGAGATTGAGAAATCTGCCAGTAATGGGGGATGGACTAGAAACTTCCCAAATGTC
TACAACACAGGCCCAGGCCCAACCCCAGCCAGCCAACGCAGCCAGCACCAACCCCCCGCCCCCAGAGACC
TCCAACCCTAACAAGCCCAAGAGGCAG
[300 nt withheld, positions 1988-2287]
AAAATAAATGAGCTACCCACAGAAGAAACCGAGATCATGATAGTCCAGGCAAAAGGAAGAGGACGTGGGA
GGAAAGAAACAGGGACAGCAAAACCTGGCGTTTCCACGGTACCAAACACAACTCAAGCATCGACTCCTCC
GCAGACCCAGACCCCTCAGCCGAATCCTCCTCCTGTGCAGGCCACGCCTCACCCCTTCCCTGCCGTCACC
CCGGACCTCATCGTCCAGACCCCTGTCATGACAGTGGTGCCTCCCCAGCCACTGCAGACGCCCCCGCCAG
TGCCCCCCCAGCCACAACCCCCACCCGCTCCAGCTCCCCAGCCCGTACAGAGCCACCCACCCATCATCGC
GGCCACCCCACAGCCTGTGAAGACAAAGAAGGGAGTGAAGAGGAAAGCAGACACCACCACCCCCACCACC
ATTGACCCCATTCACGAGCCACCCTCGCTGCCCCCGGAGCCCAAGACCACCAAGCTGGGCCAGCGGCGGG
AGAGCAGCCGGCCTGTGAAACCTCCAAAGAAGGACGTGCCCGACTCTCAGCAGCACCCAGCACCAGAGAA
GAGCAGCAAGGTCTCGGAGCAGCTCAAGTGCTGCAGCGGCATCCTCAAGGAGATGTTTGCCAAGAAGCAC
GCCGCCTACGCCTGGCCCTTCTACAAGCCTGTGGACGTGGAGGCACTGGGCCTACACGACTACTGTGACA
TCATCAAGCACCCCATGGACATGAGCACAATCAAGTCTAAACTGGAGGCCCGTGAGTACCGTGATGCTCA
GGAGTTTGGTGCTGACGTCCGATTGATGTTCTCCAACTGCTATAAGTACAACCCTCCTGACCATGAGGTG
GTGGCCATGGCCCGCAAGCTCCAGGATGTGTTCGAAATGCGCTTTGCCAAGATGCCGGACGAGCCTGAGG
AGCCAGTGGTGGCCGTGTCCTCCCCGGCAGTGCCCCCTCCCACCAAGGTTGTGGCCCCGCCCTCATCCAG
CGACAGCAGCAGCGATAGCTCCTCGGACAGTGACAGTTCGACTGATGACTCTGAGGAGGAGCGAGCCCAG
CGGCTGGCTGAGCTCCAGGAGCAGCTCAAAGCCGTGCACGAGCAGCTTGCAGCCCTCTCTCAGCCCCAGC
AGAACAAACCAAAGAAAAAGGAGAAAGACAAGAAGGAAAAGAAAAAAGAAAAGCACAAAAGGAAAGAGGA
AGTGGAAGAGAATAAAAAAAGCAAAGCCAAGGAACCTCCTCCTAAAAAGACGAAGAAAAATAATAGCAGC
AACAGCAATGTGAGCAAGAAGGAGCCAGCGCCCATGAAGAGCAAGCCCCCTCCCACGTATGAG
[249 nt withheld, positions 3611-3859]
GAGAAAGTTGATGTGATTGCCGGCTCCTCCAAGATGAAGGGCTTCTCGTCCTCAGAGTCGGAGAGCTCCA
GTGAGTCCAGCTCCTCTGACAGCGAAGACTCCGAAACAGGCTCGACCTGATCATAGTGAGGCTCGAGTCT
AGAGGGCCCGTTTAAACCCGCTGATCAGCCTCGACTGTGCCTTCTAGTTGCCAGCCATCTGTTGTTTGCC
CCTCCCCCGTGCCTTCCTTGACCCTGGAAGGTGCCACTCCCACTGTCCTTTCCTAATAAAATGAGGAAAT
TGCATCGCATTGTCTGAGTAGGTGTCATTCTATTCTGGGGGGTGGGGTGGGGCAGGACAGCAAGGGGGAG
GATTGGGAAGACAATAGCAGGCATGCTGGGGATGCGGTGGGCTCTATGGCTTCTGAGGCGGAAAGAACCA
GCTGGGGCTCTAGGGGGTATCCCC
[124 nt withheld, positions 4304-4427]
C
[91 nt withheld, positions 4429-4519]
AGGGTGATGGTTCACGTACCTAGAAGTTCCTATTCCGAAGTTCCTATTCTCTAGAAAGTATAGGAACTTC
CTTGGCCAAAAAGCCTGAACTCACCGCGACGTCTGTCGAGAAGTTTCTGATCGAAAAGTTCGACAGCGTC
TCCGACCTGATGCAGCTCTCGGAGGGCGAAGAATCTCGTGCTTTCAGCTTCGATGTAGGAGGGCGTGGAT
ATGTCCTGCGGGTAAATAGCTGCGCCGATGGTTTCTACAAAGATCGTTATGTTTATCGGCACTTTGCATC
GGCCGCGCTCCCGATTCCGGAAGTGCTTGACATTGGGGAATTCAGCGAGAGCCTGACCTATTGCATCTCC
CGCCGTGCACAGGGTGTCACGTTGCAAGACCTGCCTGAAACCGAACTGCCCGCTGTTCTGCAGCCGGTCG
CGGAGGCCATGGATGCGATCGCTGCGGCCGATCTTAGCCAGACGAGCGGGTTCGGCCCATTCGGACCGCA
AGGAATCGGTCAATACACTACATGGCGTGATTTCATATGCGCGATTGCTGATCCCCATGTGTATCACTGG
CAAACTGTGATGGACGACACCGTCAGTGCGTCCGTCGCGCAGGCTCTCGATGAGCTGATGCTTTGGGCCG
AGGACTGCCCCGAAGTCCGGCACCTCGTGCACGCGGATTTCGGCTCCAACAATGTCCTGACGGACAATGG
CCGCATAACAGCGGTCATTGACTGGAGCGAGGCGATGTTCGGGGATTCCCAATACGAGGTCGCCAACATC
TTCTTCTGGAGGCCGTGGTTGGCTTGTATGGAGCAGCAGACGCGCTACTTCGAGCGGAGGCATCCGGAGC
TTGCAGGATCGCCGCGGCTCCGGGCGTATATGCTCCGCATTGGTCTTGACCAACTCTATCAGAGCTTGGT
TGACGGCAATTTCGATGATGCAGCTTGGGCGCAGGGTCGATGCGACGCAATCGTCCGATCCGGAGCCGGG
ACTGTCGGGCGTACACAAATCGCCCGCAGAAGCGCGGCCGTCTGGACCGATGGCTGTGTAGAAGTACTCG
CCGATAGTGGAAACCGACGCCCCAGCACTCGTCCGAGGGCAAAGGAATAGCACGTACTACGAGATTTCGA
TTCCACCGCCGCCTTCTATGAAAGGTTGGGCTTCGGAATCGTTTTCCGGGACGCCGGCTGGATGATCCTC
CAGCGCGGGGATCTCATGCTGGAGTTCTTCGCCCACCCCAACTTGTTTATTGCAGCTTATAATGGTTACA
AATAAAGCAATAGCATCACAAATTTCACAAATAAAGCATTTTTTTCACTGCATTCTAGTTGTGGTTTGTC
CAAACTCATCAATGTATCTTATCATGTCTGTATACCGTCGACCTCTAGCTAGAGCTTGGCGTAATCATGG
TCATAGCTGTTTCCTGTGTGAAATTGTTATCCGCTCACAATTCCACACAACATACGAGCCGGAAGCATAA
AGTGTAAAGCCTGGGGTGCCTAATGAGTGAGCTAACTCACATTAATTGCGTTGCGCTCACTGCCCGCTTT
CCAGTCGGGAAACCTGTCGTGCCAGCTGCATTAATGAATCGGCCAACGCGCGGGGAGAGGCGGTTTGCGT
ATTGGGCGCTCTTCCGCTTCCTCGCTCACTGACTCGCTGCGCTCGGTCGTTCGGCTGCGGCGAGCGGTAT
CAGCTCACTCAAAGGCGGTAATACGGTTATCCACAGAATCAGGGGATAACGCAGGAAAGAACATGTGAGC
AAAAGGCCAGCAAAAGGCCAGGAACCGTAAAAAGGCCGCGTTGCTGGCGTTTTTCCATAGGCTCCGCCCC
CCTGACGAGCATCACAAAAATCGACGCTCAAGTCAGAGGTGGCGAAACCCGACAGGACTATAAAGATACC
AGGCGTTTCCCCCTGGAAGCTCCCTCGTGCGCTCTCCTGTTCCGACCCTGCCGCTTACCGGATACCTGTC
CGCCTTTCTCCCTTCGGGAAGCGTGGCGCTTTCTCATAGCTCACGCTGTAGGTATCTCAGTTCGGTGTAG
GTCGTTCGCTCCAAGCTGGGCTGTGTGCACGAACCCCCCGTTCAGCCCGACCGCTGCGCCTTATCCGGTA
ACTATCGTCTTGAGTCCAACCCGGTAAGACACGACTTATCGCCACTGGCAGCAGCCACTGGTAACAGGAT
TAGCAGAGCGAGGTATGTAGGCGGTGCTACAGAGTTCTTGAAGTGGTGGCCTAACTACGGCTACACTAGA
AGAACAGTATTTGGTATCTGCGCTCTGCTGAAGCCAGTTACCTTCGGAAAAAGAGTTGGTAGCTCTTGAT
CCGGCAAACAAACCACCGCTGGTAGCGGTGGTTTTTTTGTTTGCAAGCAGCAGATTACGCGCAGAAAAAA
AGGATCTCAAGAAGATCCTTTGATCTTTTCTACGGGGTCTGACGCTCAGTGGAACGAAAACTCACGTTAA
GGGATTTTGGTCATGAGATTATCAAAAAGGATCTTCACCTAGATCCTTTTAAATTAAAAATGAAGTTTTA
AATCAATCTAAAGTATATATGAGTAAACTTGGTCTGACAGTTACCAATGCTTAATCAGTGAGGCACCTAT
CTCAGCGATCTGTCTATTTCGTTCATCCATAGTTGCCTGACTCCCCGTCGTGTAGATAACTACGATACGG
GAGGGCTTACCATCTGGCCCCAGTGCTGCAATGATACCGCGAGACCCACGCTCACCGGCTCCAGATTTAT
CAGCAATAAACCAGCCAGCCGGAAGGGCCGAGCGCAGAAGTGGTCCTGCAACTTTATCCGCCTCCATCCA
GTCTATTAATTGTTGCCGGGAAGCTAGAGTAAGTAGTTCGCCAGTTAATAGTTTGCGCAACGTTGTTGCC
ATTGCTACAGGCATCGTGGTGTCACGCTCGTCGTTTGGTATGGCTTCATTCAGCTCCGGTTCCCAACGAT
CAAGGCGAGTTACATGATCCCCCATGTTGTGCAAAAAAGCGGTTAGCTCCTTCGGTCCTCCGATCGTTGT
CAGAAGTAAGTTGGCCGCAGTGTTATCACTCATGGTTATGGCAGCACTGCATAATTCTCTTACTGTCATG
CCATCCGTAAGATGCTTTTCTGTGACTGGTGAGTACTCAACCAAGTCATTCTGAGAATAGTGTATGCGGC
GACCGAGTTGCTCTTGCCCGGCGTCAATACGGGATAATACCGCGCCACATAGCAGAACTTTAAAAGTGCT
CATCATTGGAAAACGTTCTTCGGGGCGAAAACTCTCAAGGATCTTACCGCTGTTGAGATCCAGTTCGATG
TAACCCACTCGTGCACCCAACTGATCTTCAGCATCTTTTACTTTCACCAGCGTTTCTGGGTGAGCAAAAA
CAGGAAGGCAAAATGCCGCAAAAAAGGGAATAAGGGCGACACGGAAATGTTGAATACTCATACTCTTCCT
TTTTCAATATTATTGAAGCATTTATCAGGGTTATTGTCTCATGAGCGGATACATATTTGAATGTATTTAG
AAAAATAAACAAATAGGGGTTCCGCGCACATTTCCCCGAAAAGTGCCACCTGACGTC
Features (pLannotate 1.2.2; 22 found; start..end, strand, type, name):
     28..80      -  misc_feature   bom (fragment): basis of mobility region from pBR322
    235..614     +  enhancer       CMV enhancer: human cytomegalovirus immediate early enhancer
    615..818     +  promoter       CMV promoter: human cytomegalovirus (CMV) immediate early promoter
    820..839     +  promoter       PLtetO-1 promoter (fragment): modified phage lambda PL promoter with tet operator sites (Lutz and Bujard, 1997)
    841..860     +  promoter       PLtetO-1 promoter (fragment): modified phage lambda PL promoter with tet operator sites (Lutz and Bujard, 1997)
    868..901     +  promoter       TRE3GV promoter (fragment): 3rd-generation Tet-responsive promoter that can be activated by binding of Tet-On® 3G, optimized for retroviral and lentiviral vectors
   1088..1792    +  CDS            mNeonGreen: mNeonGreen is a basic (constitutively fluorescent) green/yellow fluorescent protein published in 2013, derived from Branchiostoma lanceolatum. It is reported to be a very rapidly-maturing monomer with moderate acid sensitivity.
   1814..3916    +  CDS            BRD4 (fragment) (sequence partly withheld): BRD4_HUMAN - Also known as HUNK1. Experimental evidence at protein level: Swiss-Prot protein existence level 1. [Isoform B]: Acts as a chromatin insulator in the DNA damage response pathway. Inhibits DNA damage response signaling by recruiting the condensin-2 complex to acetylated histones, leading to chromatin structure remodeling, insulating the region from DNA damage response by limiting spreading of histone H2AX/H2A.x phosphorylation. From Homo sapiens (Human).
   4034..4258    +  polyA_signal   bGH poly(A) signal: bovine growth hormone polyadenylation signal
   4262..4283    +  promoter       SV40 promoter (fragment): SV40 enhancer and early promoter
   4304..4537    +  rep_origin     f1 ori (fragment) (sequence partly withheld): f1 bacteriophage origin of replication; arrow indicates direction of (+) strand synthesis
   4542..4589    +  protein_bind   FRT: FLP-mediated recombination occurs in the 8-bp core sequence TCTAGAAA (Turan and Bode, 2011). FLP recombinase from the Saccharomyces cerevisiae 2μ plasmid
   4597..5619    +  CDS            HygR: aminoglycoside phosphotransferase from E. coli; aph(4)-Ia; confers resistance to hygromycin
   5629..5754    +  CDS            ble (fragment): BLE_KLEPN - Experimental evidence at protein level: Swiss-Prot protein existence level 1. Binding protein with a strong affinity to the bleomycin family of antibiotics. Binds to CL990; an antimitotic-antibiotic compound. From Klebsiella pneumoniae.
   5749..5870    +  polyA_signal   SV40 poly(A) signal: SV40 polyadenylation signal
   5943..5959    -  protein_bind   lac operator: The lac repressor binds to the lac operator to inhibit transcription in E. coli. This inhibition can be relieved by adding lactose or isopropyl-β-D-thiogalactopyranoside (IPTG). lac repressor encoded by lacI
   5967..5997    -  promoter       lac promoter: promoter for the E. coli lac operon
   6012..6033    -  protein_bind   CAP binding site: CAP binding activates transcription in the presence of cAMP. E. coli catabolite activator protein
   6046..6138    -  CDS            lacI (fragment): lac repressor; lacI; The lac repressor binds to the lac operator to inhibit transcription in E. coli. This inhibition can be relieved by adding lactose or isopropyl-β-D-thiogalactopyranoside (IPTG).
   6321..6909    -  rep_origin     ori: high-copy-number ColE1/pMB1/pBR322/pUC origin of replication
   7080..7940    -  CDS            AmpR: β-lactamase; bla; confers resistance to ampicillin, carbenicillin, and related antibiotics
   7941..8045    -  promoter       AmpR promoter: bla
