[The description below was written by a language model from this plasmid's Addgene catalogue record and pLannotate feature annotations shown in this document.]
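Description:
pcDNA5-FRT/TO-mNeonGreen-BRD4 is a mammalian expression plasmid of about 8.1 kb built on the commercial pcDNA5/FRT/TO backbone. It is designed for tetracycline-inducible expression of the short isoform of human BRD4 fused at its N terminus to the green/yellow fluorescent protein mNeonGreen. It replicates in E. coli from a high-copy ColE1/pUC-type origin and is selected with ampicillin through the β-lactamase gene and its own promoter. The annotation also picks up backbone remnants, including a partial f1 origin, lac promoter/operator sequences and short lacI and ble fragments, which have no evident role in the design.

The expression cassette uses the CMV immediate-early enhancer and promoter followed by two tet operator sites, which the annotation software labels as PLtetO-1 and TRE fragments. In cells that express the Tet repressor, transcription stays off until tetracycline or doxycycline is added. Downstream lie the mNeonGreen coding sequence, the BRD4 open reading frame inserted between EcoRV and XhoI, and a bovine growth hormone polyadenylation signal. The depositor's comments also mention an NLS, but it is not annotated as a separate feature.

An FRT site sits directly upstream of a hygromycin resistance gene that has no annotated promoter of its own and ends in an SV40 poly(A) signal. According to the depositor, the plasmid is co-transfected with the Flp recombinase vector pOG44. Flp-mediated recombination then inserts the plasmid at a genomic FRT site in a suitable host line, which is expected to activate hygromycin resistance and yield isogenic, single-site stable lines. The associated study examined condensate formation and gene expression driven by the BRD4-NUT fusion oncoprotein, so the construct suits live imaging of BRD4 localisation at controlled expression levels.
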