Addgene plasmid #204692: pcDNA5-FRT/TO-mNeonGreen-BRD4
Purpose: This plasmid allows for inducible expression of short BRD4 isoform tagged with mNeonGreen, in mammalian cells.
Depositing lab: Michael Rosen. Publication: Molecular features driving condensate formation and gene expression by the BRD4-NUT fusion oncoprotein are overlapping but distinct. Kosno M, Currie SL, Kumar A, Xing C, Rosen MK. Sci Rep. 2023 Jul 24;13(1):11907. doi: 10.1038/s41598-023-39102-9. PubMed 37488172.
Backbone
  Vector backbone: pcDNA5
  Backbone manufacturer: Thermo Fisher Scientific
  Backbone size w/o insert (bp): 5160
  Vector type: Mammalian Expression
Growth in bacteria
  Bacterial resistance: Ampicillin, 100 μg/mL
  Growth temperature: 37°C
  Growth strain: DH5alpha
  Copy number: High Copy
Gene/Insert
  Gene/Insert name: BRD4
  Species: H. sapiens (human)
  Insert size (bp): 2916
  Mutation: n/a
  Entrez Gene: BRD4 (a.k.a. CAP, CDLS6, FSHRG4, HUNK1, HUNKI, MCAP)
  Promoter: CMV
  Tag / fusion protein: mNeonGreen (N terminal on insert)
  Cloning method: Restriction Enzyme; 5′ cloning site EcoRV (not destroyed); 3′ cloning site XhoI (not destroyed)
  Sequencing primers: 5′ CCATAGAAGACACCGGGACCGATCC; 3′ TAGAAGGCACAGTCGAGG
Resource information
  A portion of this plasmid was derived from a plasmid made by: purchaced from McDermot Center for Human Growth and Development @ UTSW
Terms and licenses: Academic/Nonprofit Terms; Industry Terms: Not Available to Industry
Depositor comments: NLS, mNeonGreen / All our plasmids are pcDNA5-FRT/TO and are used in a co-transfection with Flp recombinase expression vector, pOG44.
How to cite: pcDNA5-FRT/TO-mNeonGreen-BRD4 was a gift from Michael Rosen (Addgene plasmid # 204692 ; http://n2t.net/addgene:204692 ; RRID:Addgene_204692)
