>Addgene plasmid #204692 | pcDNA5-FRT/TO-mNeonGreen-BRD4 | depositor partial sequence | sequence record 402662 | pcDNA5-FRT/TO-mNeonGreen-BRD4 sequence 2977 bps
TGCAGATATCCAGCACAGTGGCGGCCGATGGGACCGGCTGCCAAGCGCGTGAAACTCGATGGCGTGAGCA
AGGGCGAGGAGGATAACATGGCCTCTCTCCCAGCGACACATGAGTTACACATCTTTGGCTCCATCAACGG
TGTGGACTTTGACATGGTGGGTCAGGGCACCGGCAATCCAAATGATGGTTATGAGGAGTTAAACCTGAAG
TCCACCAAGGGTGACCTCCAGTTCTCCCCCTGGATTCTGGTCCCTCATATCGGGTATGGCTTCCATCAGT
ACCTGCCCTACCCTGACGGGATGTCGCCTTTCCAGGCCGCAATGGTAGATGGCTCCGGATACCAAGTCCA
TCGCACAATGCAGTTTGAAGATGGTGCCTCCCTTACTGTTAACTACCGCTACACCTACGAGGGAAGCCAC
ATCAAAGGAGAGGCCCAGGTGAAGGGGACTGGTTTCCCTGCTGACGGTCCTGTGATGACCAACTCGCTGA
CCGCTGCGGACTGGTGCAGGTCGAAGAAGACTTACCCCAACGACAAAACCATCATCAGTACCTTTAAGTG
GAGTTACACCACTGGAAATGGCAAGCGCTACCGGAGCACTGCGCGGACCACCTACACCTTTGCCAAGCCA
ATGGCGGCTAACTATCTGAAGAACCAGCCGATGTACGTGTTCCGTAAGACGGAACTCAAGCACTCCAAGA
CCGAACTCAACTTCAAGGAGTGGCAAAAGGCCTTTACCGATGTGATGGGCATGGACGAGCTGTACAAGGG
CGGCTCGTACGTGTACAAGTCTGCGGAGAGCGGCCCTGGGACGAGATTGAGAAATCTGCCAGTAATGGGG
GATGGACTAGAAACTTCCCAAATGTCTACAACACAGGCCCAGGCCCAACCCCAGCCAGCCAACGCAGCCA
GCACCAACCCCCCGCCCCCAGAGACCTCCAACCCTAACAAGCCCAAGAGGCAG
[300 nt withheld, positions 964-1263]
AAAATAAATGAGCTACCCACAGAAGAAACCGAGATCATGATAGTCCAGGCAAAAGGAAGAGGACGTGGGA
GGAAAGAAACAGGGACAGCAAAACCTGGCGTTTCCACGGTACCAAACACAACTCAAGCATCGACTCCTCC
GCAGACCCAGACCCCTCAGCCGAATCCTCCTCCTGTGCAGGCCACGCCTCACCCCTTCCCTGCCGTCACC
CCGGACCTCATCGTCCAGACCCCTGTCATGACAGTGGTGCCTCCCCAGCCACTGCAGACGCCCCCGCCAG
TGCCCCCCCAGCCACAACCCCCACCCGCTCCAGCTCCCCAGCCCGTACAGAGCCACCCACCCATCATCGC
GGCCACCCCACAGCCTGTGAAGACAAAGAAGGGAGTGAAGAGGAAAGCAGACACCACCACCCCCACCACC
ATTGACCCCATTCACGAGCCACCCTCGCTGCCCCCGGAGCCCAAGACCACCAAGCTGGGCCAGCGGCGGG
AGAGCAGCCGGCCTGTGAAACCTCCAAAGAAGGACGTGCCCGACTCTCAGCAGCACCCAGCACCAGAGAA
GAGCAGCAAGGTCTCGGAGCAGCTCAAGTGCTGCAGCGGCATCCTCAAGGAGATGTTTGCCAAGAAGCAC
GCCGCCTACGCCTGGCCCTTCTACAAGCCTGTGGACGTGGAGGCACTGGGCCTACACGACTACTGTGACA
TCATCAAGCACCCCATGGACATGAGCACAATCAAGTCTAAACTGGAGGCCCGTGAGTACCGTGATGCTCA
GGAGTTTGGTGCTGACGTCCGATTGATGTTCTCCAACTGCTATAAGTACAACCCTCCTGACCATGAGGTG
GTGGCCATGGCCCGCAAGCTCCAGGATGTGTTCGAAATGCGCTTTGCCAAGATGCCGGACGAGCCTGAGG
AGCCAGTGGTGGCCGTGTCCTCCCCGGCAGTGCCCCCTCCCACCAAGGTTGTGGCCCCGCCCTCATCCAG
CGACAGCAGCAGCGATAGCTCCTCGGACAGTGACAGTTCGACTGATGACTCTGAGGAGGAGCGAGCCCAG
CGGCTGGCTGAGCTCCAGGAGCAGCTCAAAGCCGTGCACGAGCAGCTTGCAGCCCTCTCTCAGCCCCAGC
AGAACAAACCAAAGAAAAAGGAGAAAGACAAGAAGGAAAAGAAAAAAGAAAAGCACAAAAGGAAAGAGGA
AGTGGAAGAGAATAAAAAAAGCAAAGCCAAGGAACCTCCTCCTAAAAAGACGAAGAAAAATAATAGCAGC
AACAGCAATGTGAGCAAGAAGGAGCCAGCGCCCATGAAGAGCAAGCCCCCTCCCACGTATGAG
[249 nt withheld, positions 2587-2835]
GAGAAAGTTGATGTGATTGCCGGCTCCTCCAAGATGAAGGGCTTCTCGTCCTCAGAGTCGGAGAGCTCCA
GTGAGTCCAGCTCCTCTGACAGCGAAGACTCCGAAACAGGCTCGACCTGATCATAGTGAGGCTCGAGTCT
AG
